Addgene plasmid #24009: pLEW82v4
Depositing lab: George Cross. Depositing organization: Rockefeller University.
Backbone
  Vector backbone: pLEW82
  Backbone size w/o insert (bp): 4000
  Vector type: Trypanosome Expression
  Selectable markers: Phleomycin
Growth in bacteria
  Bacterial resistance: Ampicillin, 100 μg/mL
  Growth temperature: 37°C
  Growth strain: DH5alpha
  Copy number: Unknown
Gene/Insert
  Gene/Insert name: Luciferase
  Insert size (bp): 2000
  GenBank ID: AAK13426
  Cloning method: Restriction Enzyme
  Sequencing primers: 5′ T7
Terms and licenses: Academic/Nonprofit Terms; Industry Terms: Not Available to Industry
Depositor comments: Added a constitutive 10% T7p to drive BLE, 3 Tet operators to the T7 promoter, and revised sites for cloning reporter genes. High expression poor regulation. Target locus: rRNA spacer Regulation: 3 tet Op 2 T7 terminators
How to cite: pLEW82v4 was a gift from George Cross (Addgene plasmid # 24009 ; http://n2t.net/addgene:24009 ; RRID:Addgene_24009)
