[The description below was written by a language model from this plasmid's Addgene catalogue record and pLannotate feature annotations shown in this document.]
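Description:
pLEW82v4 is a trypanosome expression plasmid derived from the pLEW82 backbone and carrying firefly (Photinus pyralis) luciferase as a reporter insert. It is propagated in E. coli through a high-copy ColE1/pUC-type origin and the AmpR β-lactamase gene with its native promoter. Selection in trypanosomes relies on the Sh ble (BleoR) gene, which confers phleomycin resistance. According to the depositor, the construct is designed to integrate at the rRNA spacer locus. The targeting sequence itself is not annotated in the feature table, which spans the full 6.6 kb depositor sequence.

Luciferase is transcribed from a bacteriophage T7 promoter, so expression depends on a host cell line supplying T7 RNA polymerase. Immediately downstream of this promoter are three short hits that the annotation software assigns to unrelated tet-regulated promoters. These correspond to the three Tet operators the depositor describes adding, which let Tet repressor block transcription until tetracycline is supplied. The depositor also introduced a separate constitutive T7 promoter of about 10% strength to drive BLE, so that drug selection does not depend on induction, although this promoter is not picked up in the annotation. Two tandem T7 terminators follow the resistance gene and close the transcription unit. Cloning sites were revised so that luciferase can be swapped for other reporter genes or genes of interest. Several small annotated fragments (U6, CMV intron, SET1, TcR, rop, bom, lacI) look like backbone remnants or chance matches rather than functional parts. The depositor characterises this version as giving high expression but poor regulation, so it suits strong expression better than tight inducible control.
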