Features (pLannotate 1.2.2; 20 found; start..end, strand, type, name):
    720..738     +  promoter       T7 promoter: promoter for bacteriophage T7 RNA polymerase
    739..763     +  promoter       TPGI promoter (fragment): S. cerevisiae GAL1 promoter modified to contain two copies of the tet operator (Ellis et al., 2009)
    770..789     +  promoter       tight TRE promoter (fragment): Tet-responsive promoter PTight, consisting of seven tet operator sequences followed by the minimal CMV promoter
    797..816     +  promoter       PLtetO-1 promoter (fragment): modified phage lambda PL promoter with tet operator sites (Lutz and Bujard, 1997)
    983..2632    +  CDS            LUCI_PHOPY: Experimental evidence at protein level: Swiss-Prot protein existence level 1. Produces green light with a wavelength of 562 nm. From Photinus pyralis (Common eastern firefly) (Lampyris pyralis).
   2678..2694    -  promoter       U6 promoter (fragment): RNA polymerase III promoter for mouse U6 snRNA (Das et al., 1988)
   2809..2833    +  intron         CMV intron (fragment): modified intron A from human cytomegalovirus (CMV)
   3112..3486    +  CDS            BleoR: antibiotic-binding protein; Sh ble from Streptoalloteichus hindustanus; confers resistance to bleomycin, phleomycin, and Zeocin™
   3832..3881    +  CDS            SET1 (fragment): solubility-enhancement tag derived from T7 phage gene 10B
   3889..3936    +  terminator     T7 terminator: transcription terminator for bacteriophage T7 RNA polymerase
   3965..4014    +  CDS            SET1 (fragment): solubility-enhancement tag derived from T7 phage gene 10B
   4022..4069    +  terminator     T7 terminator: transcription terminator for bacteriophage T7 RNA polymerase
   4101..4118    +  misc_feature   MCS (fragment): pUC18/19 multiple cloning site
   4124..4399    +  CDS            TcR (fragment): tetracycline efflux protein; tet; confers resistance to tetracycline
   4399..4449    -  misc_feature   bom (fragment): basis of mobility region from pBR322
   4551..4586    -  CDS            rop (fragment): Rop protein, which maintains plasmids at low copy number; rop
   4681..4785    +  promoter       AmpR promoter: bla
   4786..5646    +  CDS            AmpR: β-lactamase; bla; confers resistance to ampicillin, carbenicillin, and related antibiotics
   5817..6405    +  rep_origin     ori: high-copy-number ColE1/pMB1/pBR322/pUC origin of replication
   6588..6641    +  CDS            lacI (fragment): lac repressor; lacI; The lac repressor binds to the lac operator to inhibit transcription in E. coli. This inhibition can be relieved by adding lactose or isopropyl-β-D-thiogalactopyranoside (IPTG).
>Addgene plasmid #24009 | pLEW82v4 | depositor full sequence | sequence record 11280 | Author sequence
GAATTCGAGCTCATATAGTTGGTATGTATTCTAATTCCAGACTACTGGCGTGGATAAACATGTCCCCTGA
TTAAAAGGAAAGATTCCATAGCCCATTAGTGCAAAGATAATTGGTACACCGTCAAAAACACATGGGAGAC
CACACGATACGACACTGTGACCGTAGCATCAATTCCGCACTCGATATAACTCTATCGAAGAACTTCCATG
GTACAAACTGGTCGCCACGGTCTGCTCCACACGGAGATCATCGTATCATTTTTATCGATAGCGGCCGCTA
TCGATGTATGCCTTGGCCCTGATGGCATGCCAATTTCACTACAACGGACTATGTGGACCCCGTTATCATG
GAAATGCGCTAGTTGGAGGAAGTTAGACCGCGCCGGAAAAGAGAGGGGTAGAGAAAATGACAACTTGGAA
GATATCCACACACGCACGGTGAAACGTTAGCAACAATTATTAGGGAAGCGACGCTTGCCCTAGTCCCACG
AGTAACCAAGACTCCAAAAGCCTTTCTGGCACAGAGAGCGAGCCGAAATGGAAAAGAGAAACAATGCCTG
CACTAACACTACTGAGCGATTCGCCTCGCCGCGGAGGACCGAATACTAATAACGACACTTGCGGTCAAAA
AGTAGAAGAACAAATGCTCAACGATGAGTGAATCAGGTTAGGGTAGTTGGAAAATTATACAGAATGTCTT
TGGCAACACACCGGCTGATTAATACGACTCACTATAGGGAGATCTCCCTATCAGTGATAGAGACATCCGC
TCCCTATCAGTGATAGAGACGGTAGCTCCCTATCAGTGATAGAGATCTCCCGGGCTGCACGCGCCTTCGA
GTTTTTTTTCCTTTTCCCCATTTTTTTCAACTTGAAGACTTCAATTACACCAAAAAGTAAAATTCACAAG
CTTGGAATTCCTTTGTGTTACATTCTTGAATGTCGCTCGCAGTGACATTAGCATTCCGGTACTGTTGGTA
AAATGGAAGACGCCAAAAACATAAAGAAAGGCCCGGCGCCATTCTATCCTCTAGAGGATGGAACCGCTGG
AGAGCAACTGCATAAGGCTATGAAGAGATACGCCCTGGTTCCTGGAACAATTGCTTTTACAGATGCACAT
ATCGAGGTGAACATCACGTACGCGGAATACTTCGAAATGTCCGTTCGGTTGGCAGAAGCTATGAAACGAT
ATGGGCTGAATACAAATCACAGAATCGTCGTATGCAGTGAAAACTCTCTTCAATTCTTTATGCCGGTGTT
GGGCGCGTTATTTATCGGAGTTGCAGTTGCGCCCGCGAACGACATTTATAATGAACGTGAATTGCTCAAC
AGTATGAACATTTCGCAGCCTACCGTAGTGTTTGTTTCCAAAAAGGGGTTGCAAAAAATTTTGAACGTGC
AAAAAAAATTACCAATAATCCAGAAAATTATTATCATGGATTCTAAAACGGATTACCAGGGATTTCAGTC
GATGTACACGTTCGTCACATCTCATCTACCTCCCGGTTTTAATGAATACGATTTTGTACCAGAGTCCTTT
GATCGTGACAAAACAATTGCACTGATAATGAATTCCTCTGGATCTACTGGGTTACCTAAGGGTGTGGCCC
TTCCGCATAGAACTGCCTGCGTCAGATTCTCGCATGCCAGAGATCCTATTTTTGGCAATCAAATCATTCC
GGATACTGCGATTTTAAGTGTTGTTCCATTCCATCACGGTTTTGGAATGTTTACTACACTCGGATATTTG
ATATGTGGATTTCGAGTCGTCTTAATGTATAGATTTGAAGAAGAGCTGTTTTTACGATCCCTTCAGGATT
ACAAAATTCAAAGTGCGTTGCTAGTACCAACCCTATTTTCATTCTTCGCCAAAAGCACTCTGATTGACAA
ATACGATTTATCTAATTTACACGAAATTGCTTCTGGGGGCGCACCTCTTTCGAAAGAAGTCGGGGAAGCG
GTTGCAAAACGCTTCCATCTTCCAGGGATACGACAAGGATATGGGCTCACTGAGACTACATCAGCTATTC
TGATTACACCCGAGGGGGATGATAAACCGGGCGCGGTCGGTAAAGTTGTTCCATTTTTTGAAGCGAAGGT
TGTGGATCTGGATACCGGGAAAACGCTGGGCGTTAATCAGAGAGGCGAATTATGTGTCAGAGGACCTATG
ATTATGTCCGGTTATGTAAACAATCCGGAAGCGACCAACGCCTTGATTGACAAGGATGGATGGCTACATT
CTGGAGACATAGCTTACTGGGACGAAGACGAACACTTCTTCATAGTTGACCGCTTGAAGTCTTTAATTAA
ATACAAAGGATATCAGGTGGCCCCCGCTGAATTGGAATCGATATTGTTACAACACCCCAACATCTTCGAC
GCGGGCGTGGCAGGTCTTCCCGACGATGACGCCGGTGAACTTCCCGCCGCCGTTGTTGTTTTGGAGCACG
GAAAGACGATGACGGAAAAAGAGATCGTGGATTACGTCGCCAGTCAAGTAACAACCGCGAAAAAGTTGCG
CGGAGGAGTTGTGTTTGTGGACGAAGTACCGAAAGGTCTTACCGGAAAACTCGACGCAAGAAAAATCAGA
GAGATCCTCATAAAGGCCAAGAAGGGCGGAAAGTCCAAATTGTAAAATGTAACTGTATTCAGCGATGACG
AAATTCTTAGCTATTGTAATATTATATGCAAATTGATGAATGGTAATTTTGTAATTGTGGGTCACTGTAC
TATTTTAACGAATAATAAAATCAGGTATAGGTAACTAAAAAGGAATTCGAGCTCGGATCCAAGCTTCTAG
ACTCGAGCATTAATACGTCTCACTATAGGGAGAGGATCCTGCCCATTTAGTTGGCTTTTCCCTTGTCTCG
TGTCTTTTCCGTGGAAAGGTTCCCGGAGTAATCTGATGGCACAGCAGGGAGGTGCGCCTGCAGGTTGGTT
AGGAAGGGGGGATGATGTAAAAGAAGAAAATGGGGGGATTCGAGCCCGGGCACAGCAAGGTCTTCTGAAA
TTCATGTTTTTTTTTTTTTTACTCTGCATTGCAGTCTCCGCTCTTATTTAGTTTTGCTTTACGTAAGGTC
TCGTTGCTGCCATAAAATAAGCTATATCACCATGGCCAAGTTGACCAGTGCCGTTCCGGTGCTCACCGCG
CGCGACGTCGCCGGAGCGGTCGAGTTCTGGACCGACCGGCTCGGGTTCTCCCGGGACTTCGTGGAGGACG
ACTTCGCCGGTGTGGTCCGGGACGACGTGACCCTGTTCATCAGCGCGGTCCAGGACCAGGTGGTGCCGGA
CAACACCCTGGCCTGGGTGTGGGTGCGCGGCCTGGACGAGCTGTACGCCGAGTGGTCGGAGGTCGTGTCC
ACGAACTTCCGGGACGCCTCCGGGCCGGCCATGACCGAGATCGGCGAGCAGCCGTGGGGGCGGGAGTTCG
CCCTGCGCGACCCGGCCGGCAACTGCGTGCACTTCGTGGCCGAGGAGCAGGACTGACCGACGCCGACCAA
CACCGCCGGTCCGACGGCGGCCCACGGGTCCCAGGCCTCGGAGATCCTAACACCGGGTTGTGTGGCCAAA
ATTGTTCTGTAGTCGCTGTGAGTTGACACGGCTAGTGCTTATGATTTTCCTCGCGTGTGGTGCCTGTACT
CAGCCCTATGCCTTATTTGCAACACATTTACGTACAGCGCACAAGAGAAGAGAAGATCACTTGAAGATAA
TAAATATAGGGTTGTAGGCATCTTGTTTAACTCAAATTTTCTCGTCTTGGTGTGTCGACATGATTGAAAT
AGTGCCACCAGTTGTGTTTGATGCGTTTGTTATCTATGCAGTATTCTGCAGGCTGCTAACAAAGCCCGAA
AGGAAGCTGAGTTGGCTGCTGCCACCGCTGAGCAATAACTAGCATAACCCCTTGGGGCCTCTAAACGGGT
CTTGAGGGGTTTTTTGCTGAAAGGAGGAACTATATCCGGATAGGGCTGCTAACAAAGCCCGAAAGGAAGC
TGAGTTGGCTGCTGCCACCGCTGAGCAATAACTAGCATAACCCCTTGGGGCCTCTAAACGGGTCTTGAGG
GGTTTTTTGCTGAAAGGAGGAACTATATCCGGATAGGGCCCCTGCAGGCATGCAAGCTAGCCAGATCCTC
TACGCCGGACGCATCGTGGCCGGCATCACCGGCGCCACAGGTGCGGTTGCTGGCGCCTATATCGCCGACA
TCACCGATGGGGAAGATCGGGCTCGCCACTTCGGGCTCATGAGCGCTTGTTTCGGCGTGGGTATGGTGGC
AGGCCCCGTGGCCGGGGGACTGTTGGGCGCCATCTCCTTGCACCATTCCTTGCGGCGGCGGTGCTCAACG
GCCTCAACCTACTACTGGGCTGCTTCCTAATGCAGGAGTCGCATAAGGGAGAGCGTCGATATGGTGCACT
CTCAGTACAATCTGCTCTGATGCCGCATAGTTAAGCCAGCCCCGACACCCGCCAACACCCGCTGACGCGC
CCTGACGGGCTTGTCTGCTCCCGGCATCCGCTTACAGACAAGCTGTGACCGTCTCCGGGAGCTGCATGTG
TCAGAGGTTTTCACCGTCATCACCGAAACGCGCGAGACGAAAGGGCCTCGTGATACGCCTATTTTTATAG
GTTAATGTCATGATAATAATGGTTTCTTAGACGTCAGGTGGCACTTTTCGGGGAAATGTGCGCGGAACCC
CTATTTGTTTATTTTTCTAAATACATTCAAATATGTATCCGCTCATGAGACAATAACCCTGATAAATGCT
TCAATAATATTGAAAAAGGAAGAGTATGAGTATTCAACATTTCCGTGTCGCCCTTATTCCCTTTTTTGCG
GCATTTTGCCTTCCTGTTTTTGCTCACCCAGAAACGCTGGTGAAAGTAAAAGATGCTGAAGATCAGTTGG
GTGCACGAGTGGGTTACATCGAACTGGATCTCAACAGCGGTAAGATCCTTGAGAGTTTTCGCCCCGAAGA
ACGTTTTCCAATGATGAGCACTTTTAAAGTTCTGCTATGTGGCGCGGTATTATCCCGTATTGACGCCGGG
CAAGAGCAACTCGGTCGCCGCATACACTATTCTCAGAATGACTTGGTTGAGTACTCACCAGTCACAGAAA
AGCATCTTACGGATGGCATGACAGTAAGAGAATTATGCAGTGCTGCCATAACCATGAGTGATAACACTGC
GGCCAACTTACTTCTGACAACGATCGGAGGACCGAAGGAGCTAACCGCTTTTTTGCACAACATGGGGGAT
CATGTAACTCGCCTTGATCGTTGGGAACCGGAGCTGAATGAAGCCATACCAAACGACGAGCGTGACACCA
CGATGCCTGTAGCAATGGCAACAACGTTGCGCAAACTATTAACTGGCGAACTACTTACTCTAGCTTCCCG
GCAACAATTAATAGACTGGATGGAGGCGGATAAAGTTGCAGGACCACTTCTGCGCTCGGCCCTTCCGGCT
GGCTGGTTTATTGCTGATAAATCTGGAGCCGGTGAGCGTGGGTCTCGCGGTATCATTGCAGCACTGGGGC
CAGATGGTAAGCCCTCCCGTATCGTAGTTATCTACACGACGGGGAGTCAGGCAACTATGGATGAACGAAA
TAGACAGATCGCTGAGATAGGTGCCTCACTGATTAAGCATTGGTAACTGTCAGACCAAGTTTACTCATAT
ATACTTTAGATTGATTTAAAACTTCATTTTTAATTTAAAAGGATCTAGGTGAAGATCCTTTTTGATAATC
TCATGACCAAAATCCCTTAACGTGAGTTTTCGTTCCACTGAGCGTCAGACCCCGTAGAAAAGATCAAAGG
ATCTTCTTGAGATCCTTTTTTTCTGCGCGTAATCTGCTGCTTGCAAACAAAAAAACCACCGCTACCAGCG
GTGGTTTGTTTGCCGGATCAAGAGCTACCAACTCTTTTTCCGAAGGTAACTGGCTTCAGCAGAGCGCAGA
TACCAAATACTGTCCTTCTAGTGTAGCCGTAGTTAGGCCACCACTTCAAGAACTCTGTAGCACCGCCTAC
ATACCTCGCTCTGCTAATCCTGTTACCAGTGGCTGCTGCCAGTGGCGATAAGTCGTGTCTTACCGGGTTG
GACTCAAGACGATAGTTACCGGATAAGGCGCAGCGGTCGGGCTGAACGGGGGGTTCGTGCACACAGCCCA
GCTTGGAGCGAACGACCTACACCGAACTGAGATACCTACAGCGTGAGCTATGAGAAAGCGCCACGCTTCC
CGAAGGGAGAAAGGCGGACAGGTATCCGGTAAGCGGCAGGGTCGGAACAGGAGAGCGCACGAGGGAGCTT
CCAGGGGGAAACGCCTGGTATCTTTATAGTCCTGTCGGGTTTCGCCACCTCTGACTTGAGCGTCGATTTT
TGTGATGCTCGTCAGGGGGGCGGAGCCTATGGAAAAACGCCAGCAACGCGGCCTTTTTACGGTTCCTGGC
CTTTTGCTGGCCTTTTGCTCACATGTTCTTTCCTGCGTTATCCCCTGATTCTGTGGATAACCGTATTACC
GCCTTTGAGTGAGCTGATACCGCTCGCCGCAGCCGAACGACCGAGCGCAGCGAGTCAGTGAGCGAGGAAG
CGGAAGAGCGCCCAATACGCAAACCGCCTCTCCCCGCGCGTTGGCCGATTCATTAATGCAG
