>Addgene plasmid #24009 | pLEW82v4 | addgene partial sequence | sequence record 30002 | 24009 with Luc-F
CGAAAGGTCTTACCGGAAAACTCGACGCAAGAAAAATCAGAGAGATCCTCATAAAGGCCAAGAAGGGCGG
AAAGTCCAAATTGTAAAATGTAACTGTATTCAGCGATGACGAAATTCTTAGCTATTGTAATATTATATGC
AAATTGATGAATGGTAATTTTGTAATTGTGGGTCACTGTACTATTTTAACGAATAATAAAATCAGGTATA
GGTAACTAAAAAGGAATTCGAGCTCGGATCCAAGCTTCTAGACTCGAGCATTAATACGTCTCACTATAGG
GAGAGGATCCTGCCCATTTAGTTGGCTTTTCCCTTGTCTCGTGTCTTTTCCGTGGAAAGGTTCCCGGAGT
AATCTGATGGCACAGCAGGGAGGTGCGCCTGCAGGTTGGTTAGGAAGGGGGGATGATGTAAAAGAAGAAA
ATGGGGGGATTCGAGCCCGGGCACAGCAAGGTCTTCTGAAATTCATGTTTTTTTTTTTTTTACTCTGCAT
TGCAGTCTCCGCTCTTATTTAGTTTTGCTTTACGTAAGGTCTCGTTGCTGCCATAAAATAAGCTATCACC
ATGGCCAAGTTGACCAGTGCCGTTCCGGTGCTCACCGCGCGCGACGTCGCCGGAGCGGTCGAGTTCTGGA
CCGACCGGCTCGGGTTCTCCCGGGACTTCGTGGAGGACGACTTCGCCGGTGTGGTCCGGGACGACGTGAC
CCTGTTCATCAGCGCGGTCCAGGACC
