>Addgene plasmid #24009 | pLEW82v4 | addgene partial sequence | sequence record 30003 | 24009 with LucNrev
ATGGCGCCGGGCCTTTCTTTATGTTTTTGGCGTCTTCCATTTTACCAACAGTACCGGAATGCTAATGTCA
CTGCGAGCGACATTCAAGAATGTAACACAAAGGAATTCCAAGCTTGTGAATTTTACTTTTTGGTGTAATT
GAAGTCTTCAAGTTGAAAAAAATGGGGAAAAGGAAAAAAAACTCGAAGGCGCGTGCAGCCCGGGAGATCT
CTATCACTGATAGGGAGCTACCGTCTCTATCACTGATAGGGAGCGGATGTCTCTATCACTGATAGGGAGA
TCTCCCTATAGTGAGTCGTATTAATCAGCCGGTGTGTTGCCAAAGACATTCTGTATAATTTTCCAACTAC
CCTAACCTGATTCACTCATCGTTGAGCATTTGTTCTTCTACTTTTTGACCGCAAGTGTCGTTATTAGTAT
TCGGTCCTCCGCGGCGAGGCGAATCGCTCAGTAGTGTTAGTGCAGGCATTGTTTCTCTTTTCCATTTCGG
CTCGCTCTCTGTGCCAGAAAGGCTTTTGGAGTCTTGGTTACTCGTGGGACTAGGGCAAGCGTCGCTTCCC
TAATAATTGTTGCTAACGTTTCACCGTGCGTGTGTGGATATCTTCCAAGTTGTCATTTTCTCTACCCCTC
TC
